Addgene plasmid #79618: pRS415_pGal-nCas9(D10A)
Purpose: Expresses nCas9(D10A) in yeast cells
Depositing lab: Akihiko Kondo. Depositing organization: Kobe University. Publication: Targeted nucleotide editing using hybrid prokaryotic and vertebrate adaptive immune systems. Nishida K, Arazoe T, Yachie N, Banno S, Kakimoto M, Tabata M, Mochizuki M, Miyabe A, Araki M, Hara KY, Shimatani Z, Kondo A. Science. 2016 Aug 4. pii: aaf8729. 10.1126/science.aaf8729 PubMed 27492474.
Backbone
  Vector backbone: pRS415
  Backbone size w/o insert (bp): 6000
  Total vector size (bp): 10793
  Vector type: Yeast Expression
  Selectable markers: LEU2
Growth in bacteria
  Bacterial resistance: Ampicillin, 100 μg/mL
  Growth temperature: 37°C
  Growth strain: DH5alpha
  Copy number: High Copy
Gene/Insert
  Gene/Insert name: SpCas9
  Species: Streptococcus pyogenes
  Mutation: D10A for nickase Cas9
  Promoter: pGal1
  Cloning method: Gibson Cloning
  Sequencing primers: 5′ caggaaacagctatgac; 3′ gtaaaacgacggccagt
Resource information
  A portion of this plasmid was derived from a plasmid made by: This is derived from Addgene plasmid ID43804.
Terms and licenses: Academic/Nonprofit Terms; Industry Terms: Not Available to Industry
How to cite: pRS415_pGal-nCas9(D10A) was a gift from Akihiko Kondo (Addgene plasmid # 79618 ; http://n2t.net/addgene:79618 ; RRID:Addgene_79618)
