[The description below was written by a language model from this plasmid's Addgene catalogue record and pLannotate feature annotations shown in this document.]
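Description:
pRS415_pGal-nCas9(D10A) is a yeast expression plasmid built on the pRS415 shuttle backbone for galactose-inducible production of a Streptococcus pyogenes Cas9 nickase in Saccharomyces cerevisiae. In yeast it is maintained through a CEN6/ARS element, which gives stable, low-copy centromeric inheritance, and is selected by the LEU2 marker (with its own promoter) that complements leucine auxotrophy. In E. coli it replicates from a high-copy ColE1/pUC-type origin and is selected with ampicillin through the bla gene. An f1 origin is also present, along with remnants of the lacZα multiple cloning region (lac promoter and operator, flanking T3 and T7 promoters). Several short annotated fragments (lacI, rop, bom, NFS1 and another yeast ORF) appear to be backbone remnants or flanking genomic sequence rather than functional parts.

The payload is a single expression cassette: the GAL1 promoter, regulated by Gal4 and therefore induced by galactose, drives the SpCas9 coding sequence, followed by the CYC1 terminator. According to the catalogue entry the Cas9 carries the D10A substitution, which inactivates the RuvC nuclease domain so that the enzyme nicks only one DNA strand instead of making a double-strand break; the automated annotation labels the ORF simply as Cas9 and does not report the mutation. No guide RNA cassette, epitope tag or localisation signal is annotated, so a guide would have to be supplied separately. The insert was assembled by Gibson cloning and derives in part from an earlier yeast Cas9 plasmid. The plasmid comes from work on targeted nucleotide editing, though the record does not state its specific role there. The catalogue lists a total size of 10,793 bp, whereas the depositor's full sequence is 11,067 nt.
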