Features (pLannotate 1.2.2; 22 found; start..end, strand, type, name):
     70..573     -  misc_feature   CEN/ARS: S. cerevisiae CEN6 centromere fused to an autonomously replicating sequence
    610..714     +  promoter       AmpR promoter: bla
    715..1575    +  CDS            AmpR: β-lactamase; bla; confers resistance to ampicillin, carbenicillin, and related antibiotics
   1746..2334    +  rep_origin     ori: high-copy-number ColE1/pMB1/pBR322/pUC origin of replication
   2517..2609    +  CDS            lacI (fragment): lac repressor; lacI; The lac repressor binds to the lac operator to inhibit transcription in E. coli. This inhibition can be relieved by adding lactose or isopropyl-β-D-thiogalactopyranoside (IPTG).
   2622..2643    +  protein_bind   CAP binding site: CAP binding activates transcription in the presence of cAMP. E. coli catabolite activator protein
   2658..2688    +  promoter       lac promoter: promoter for the E. coli lac operon
   2692..2714    +  protein_bind   lac operator (fragment): The lac repressor binds to the lac operator to inhibit transcription in E. coli. This inhibition can be relieved by adding lactose or isopropyl-β-D-thiogalactopyranoside (IPTG). lac repressor encoded by lacI
   2757..2775    +  promoter       T3 promoter: promoter for bacteriophage T3 RNA polymerase
   3080..3521    +  promoter       GAL1 promoter: S. cerevisiae GAL1; inducible promoter, regulated by Gal4
   3531..7634    +  CDS            Cas9: Cas9 (Csn1) endonuclease from the Streptococcus pyogenes Type II CRISPR/Cas system generates RNA-guided double strand breaks in DNA
   7683..7930    +  terminator     CYC1 terminator: S. cerevisiae CYC1; transcription terminator for CYC1
   7949..7967    -  promoter       T7 promoter: promoter for bacteriophage T7 RNA polymerase
   7975..8130    +  CDS            lacZα (fragment): LacZα fragment of β-galactosidase; lacZ fragment
   8138..8593    +  rep_origin     f1 ori (sequence partly withheld): f1 bacteriophage origin of replication; arrow indicates direction of (+) strand synthesis
   8594..8646    -  misc_feature   bom (fragment): basis of mobility region from pBR322
   8676..8753    +  CDS            YO192_YEAST (fragment): Experimental evidence at protein level: Swiss-Prot protein existence level 1. From Saccharomyces cerevisiae (strain ATCC 204508 / S288c) (Baker's yeast).
   8893..9297    +  promoter       LEU2 promoter: S. cerevisiae LEU2
   9310..10404   +  CDS            LEU2: 3-isopropylmalate dehydrogenase, required for leucine biosynthesis; S. cerevisiae LEU2; yeast auxotrophic marker
  10766..10882   -  CDS            NFS1 (fragment): NFS1_YEAST - Also known as SPL1 From Saccharomyces cerevisiae (strain ATCC 204508 / S288c) (Baker's yeast).
  10881..10931   -  misc_feature   bom (fragment): basis of mobility region from pBR322
  11033..1       -  CDS            rop (fragment) (across the origin): Rop protein, which maintains plasmids at low copy number; rop
>Addgene plasmid #79618 | pRS415_pGal-nCas9(D10A) | depositor full sequence | sequence record 154116 | pRS415_pGal-nCas9(D10A) sequence 11067 bps
GACGAAAGGGCCTCGTGATACGCCTATTTTTATAGGTTAATGTCATGATAATAATGGTTTCTTAGGACGG
ATCGCTTGCCTGTAACTTACACGCGCCTCGTATCTTTTAATGATGGAATAATTTGGGAATTTACTCTGTG
TTTATTTATTTTTATGTTTTGTATTTGGATTTTAGAAAGTAAATAAAGAAGGTAGAAGAGTTACGGAATG
AAGAAAAAAAAATAAACAAAGGTTTAAAAAATTTCAACAAAAAGCGTACTTTACATATATATTTATTAGA
CAAGAAAAGCAGATTAAATAGATATACATTCGATTAACGATAAGTAAAATGTAAAATCACAGGATTTTCG
TGTGTGGTCTTCTACACAGACAAGATGAAACAATTCGGCATTAATACCTGAGAGCAGGAAGAGCAAGATA
AAAGGTAGTATTTGTTGGCGATCCCCCTAGAGTCTTTTACATCTTCGGAAAACAAAAACTATTTTTTCTT
TAATTTCTTTTTTTACTTTCTATTTTTAATTTATATATTTATATTAAAAAATTTAAATTATAATTATTTT
TATAGCACGTGATGAAAAGGACCCAGGTGGCACTTTTCGGGGAAATGTGCGCGGAACCCCTATTTGTTTA
TTTTTCTAAATACATTCAAATATGTATCCGCTCATGAGACAATAACCCTGATAAATGCTTCAATAATATT
GAAAAAGGAAGAGTATGAGTATTCAACATTTCCGTGTCGCCCTTATTCCCTTTTTTGCGGCATTTTGCCT
TCCTGTTTTTGCTCACCCAGAAACGCTGGTGAAAGTAAAAGATGCTGAAGATCAGTTGGGTGCACGAGTG
GGTTACATCGAACTGGATCTCAACAGCGGTAAGATCCTTGAGAGTTTTCGCCCCGAAGAACGTTTTCCAA
TGATGAGCACTTTTAAAGTTCTGCTATGTGGCGCGGTATTATCCCGTATTGACGCCGGGCAAGAGCAACT
CGGTCGCCGCATACACTATTCTCAGAATGACTTGGTTGAGTACTCACCAGTCACAGAAAAGCATCTTACG
GATGGCATGACAGTAAGAGAATTATGCAGTGCTGCCATAACCATGAGTGATAACACTGCGGCCAACTTAC
TTCTGACAACGATCGGAGGACCGAAGGAGCTAACCGCTTTTTTGCACAACATGGGGGATCATGTAACTCG
CCTTGATCGTTGGGAACCGGAGCTGAATGAAGCCATACCAAACGACGAGCGTGACACCACGATGCCTGTA
GCAATGGCAACAACGTTGCGCAAACTATTAACTGGCGAACTACTTACTCTAGCTTCCCGGCAACAATTAA
TAGACTGGATGGAGGCGGATAAAGTTGCAGGACCACTTCTGCGCTCGGCCCTTCCGGCTGGCTGGTTTAT
TGCTGATAAATCTGGAGCCGGTGAGCGTGGGTCTCGCGGTATCATTGCAGCACTGGGGCCAGATGGTAAG
CCCTCCCGTATCGTAGTTATCTACACGACGGGGAGTCAGGCAACTATGGATGAACGAAATAGACAGATCG
CTGAGATAGGTGCCTCACTGATTAAGCATTGGTAACTGTCAGACCAAGTTTACTCATATATACTTTAGAT
TGATTTAAAACTTCATTTTTAATTTAAAAGGATCTAGGTGAAGATCCTTTTTGATAATCTCATGACCAAA
ATCCCTTAACGTGAGTTTTCGTTCCACTGAGCGTCAGACCCCGTAGAAAAGATCAAAGGATCTTCTTGAG
ATCCTTTTTTTCTGCGCGTAATCTGCTGCTTGCAAACAAAAAAACCACCGCTACCAGCGGTGGTTTGTTT
GCCGGATCAAGAGCTACCAACTCTTTTTCCGAAGGTAACTGGCTTCAGCAGAGCGCAGATACCAAATACT
GTCCTTCTAGTGTAGCCGTAGTTAGGCCACCACTTCAAGAACTCTGTAGCACCGCCTACATACCTCGCTC
TGCTAATCCTGTTACCAGTGGCTGCTGCCAGTGGCGATAAGTCGTGTCTTACCGGGTTGGACTCAAGACG
ATAGTTACCGGATAAGGCGCAGCGGTCGGGCTGAACGGGGGGTTCGTGCACACAGCCCAGCTTGGAGCGA
ACGACCTACACCGAACTGAGATACCTACAGCGTGAGCTATGAGAAAGCGCCACGCTTCCCGAAGGGAGAA
AGGCGGACAGGTATCCGGTAAGCGGCAGGGTCGGAACAGGAGAGCGCACGAGGGAGCTTCCAGGGGGAAA
CGCCTGGTATCTTTATAGTCCTGTCGGGTTTCGCCACCTCTGACTTGAGCGTCGATTTTTGTGATGCTCG
TCAGGGGGGCGGAGCCTATGGAAAAACGCCAGCAACGCGGCCTTTTTACGGTTCCTGGCCTTTTGCTGGC
CTTTTGCTCACATGTTCTTTCCTGCGTTATCCCCTGATTCTGTGGATAACCGTATTACCGCCTTTGAGTG
AGCTGATACCGCTCGCCGCAGCCGAACGACCGAGCGCAGCGAGTCAGTGAGCGAGGAAGCGGAAGAGCGC
CCAATACGCAAACCGCCTCTCCCCGCGCGTTGGCCGATTCATTAATGCAGCTGGCACGACAGGTTTCCCG
ACTGGAAAGCGGGCAGTGAGCGCAACGCAATTAATGTGAGTTACCTCACTCATTAGGCACCCCAGGCTTT
ACACTTTATGCTTCCGGCTCCTATGTTGTGTGGAATTGTGAGCGGATAACAATTTCACACAGGAAACAGC
TATGACCATGATTACGCCAAGCGCGCAATTAACCCTCACTAAAGGGAACAAAAGCTGGTACCGGGCCCGA
ATTCTCTCCTTCTCTTAGGTGGCAGAGCAGGTGGAGGGTCGACCATACTAGTTTCAAAAATTCTTACTTT
TTTTTTGGATGGACGCAAAGAAGTTTAATAATCATATTACATGGCATTACCACCATATACATATCCATAT
ACATATCCATATACATATCCATATCTAATCTTACTTATATGTTGTGGAAATGTAAAGAGCCCCATTATCT
TAGCCTAAAAAAACCTTCTCTTTGGAACTTTCAGTAATACGCTTAACTGCTCATTGCTATATTGAAGTAC
GGATTAGAAGCCGCCGAGCGGGTGACAGCCCTCCGAAGGAAGACTCTCCTCCGTGCGTCCTCGTCTTCAC
CGGTCGCGTTCCTGAAACGCAGATGTGCCTCGCGCCGCACTGCTCCGAACAATAAAGATTCTACAATACT
AGCTTTTATGGTTATGAAGAGGAAAAATTGGCAGTAACCTGGCCCCACAAACCTTCAAATGAACGAATCA
AATTAACAACCATAGGATGATAATGCGATTAGTTTTTTAGCCTTATTTCTGGGGTAATTAATCAGCGAAG
CGATGATTTTTGATCTATTAACAGATATATAAATGCAAAAACTGCATAACCACTTTAACTAATACTTTCA
ACATTTTCGGTTTGTATTACTTCTTATTCAAATGTAATAAAAGTATCAACAAAAAATTGTTAATATACCT
CTATACTTTAACGTCAAGGAGAAAAAACCCATGGACAAGAAGTACTCCATTGGGCTCGCTATCGGCACAA
ACAGCGTCGGTTGGGCCGTCATTACGGACGAGTACAAGGTGCCGAGCAAAAAATTCAAAGTTCTGGGCAA
TACCGATCGCCACAGCATAAAGAAGAACCTCATTGGCGCCCTCCTGTTCGACTCCGGGGAGACGGCCGAA
GCCACGCGGCTCAAAAGAACAGCACGGCGCAGATATACCCGCAGAAAGAATCGGATCTGCTACCTGCAGG
AGATCTTTAGTAATGAGATGGCTAAGGTGGATGACTCTTTCTTCCATAGGCTGGAGGAGTCCTTTTTGGT
GGAGGAGGATAAAAAGCACGAGCGCCACCCAATCTTTGGCAATATCGTGGACGAGGTGGCGTACCATGAA
AAGTACCCAACCATATATCATCTGAGGAAGAAGCTTGTAGACAGTACTGATAAGGCTGACTTGCGGTTGA
TCTATCTCGCGCTGGCGCATATGATCAAATTTCGGGGACACTTCCTCATCGAGGGGGACCTGAACCCAGA
CAACAGCGATGTCGACAAACTCTTTATCCAACTGGTTCAGACTTACAATCAGCTTTTCGAAGAGAACCCG
ATCAACGCATCCGGAGTTGACGCCAAAGCAATCCTGAGCGCTAGGCTGTCCAAATCCCGGCGGCTCGAAA
ACCTCATCGCACAGCTCCCTGGGGAGAAGAAGAACGGCCTGTTTGGTAATCTTATCGCCCTGTCACTCGG
GCTGACCCCCAACTTTAAATCTAACTTCGACCTGGCCGAAGATGCCAAGCTTCAACTGAGCAAAGACACC
TACGATGATGATCTCGACAATCTGCTGGCCCAGATCGGCGACCAGTACGCAGACCTTTTTTTGGCGGCAA
AGAACCTGTCAGACGCCATTCTGCTGAGTGATATTCTGCGAGTGAACACGGAGATCACCAAAGCTCCGCT
GAGCGCTAGTATGATCAAGCGCTATGATGAGCACCACCAAGACTTGACTTTGCTGAAGGCCCTTGTCAGA
CAGCAACTGCCTGAGAAGTACAAGGAAATTTTCTTCGATCAGTCTAAAAATGGCTACGCCGGATACATTG
ACGGCGGAGCAAGCCAGGAGGAATTTTACAAATTTATTAAGCCCATCTTGGAAAAAATGGACGGCACCGA
GGAGCTGCTGGTAAAGCTTAACAGAGAAGATCTGTTGCGCAAACAGCGCACTTTCGACAATGGAAGCATC
CCCCACCAGATTCACCTGGGCGAACTGCACGCTATCCTCAGGCGGCAAGAGGATTTCTACCCCTTTTTGA
AAGATAACAGGGAAAAGATTGAGAAAATCCTCACATTTCGGATACCCTACTATGTAGGCCCCCTCGCCCG
GGGAAATTCCAGATTCGCGTGGATGACTCGCAAATCAGAAGAGACCATCACTCCCTGGAACTTCGAGGAA
GTCGTGGATAAGGGGGCCTCTGCCCAGTCCTTCATCGAAAGGATGACTAACTTTGATAAAAATCTGCCTA
ACGAAAAGGTGCTTCCTAAACACTCTCTGCTGTACGAGTACTTCACAGTTTATAACGAGCTCACCAAGGT
CAAATACGTCACAGAAGGGATGAGAAAGCCAGCATTCCTGTCTGGAGAGCAGAAGAAAGCTATCGTGGAC
CTCCTCTTCAAGACGAACCGGAAAGTTACCGTGAAACAGCTCAAAGAAGACTATTTCAAAAAGATTGAAT
GTTTCGACTCTGTTGAAATCAGCGGAGTGGAGGATCGCTTCAACGCATCCCTGGGAACGTATCACGATCT
CCTGAAAATCATTAAAGACAAGGACTTCCTGGACAATGAGGAGAACGAGGACATTCTTGAGGACATTGTC
CTCACCCTTACGTTGTTTGAAGATAGGGAGATGATTGAAGAACGCTTGAAAACTTACGCTCATCTCTTCG
ACGACAAAGTCATGAAACAGCTCAAGAGGCGCCGATATACAGGATGGGGGCGGCTGTCAAGAAAACTGAT
CAATGGGATCCGAGACAAGCAGAGTGGAAAGACAATCCTGGATTTTCTTAAGTCCGATGGATTTGCCAAC
CGGAACTTCATGCAGTTGATCCATGATGACTCTCTCACCTTTAAGGAGGACATCCAGAAAGCACAAGTTT
CTGGCCAGGGGGACAGTCTTCACGAGCACATCGCTAATCTTGCAGGTAGCCCAGCTATCAAAAAGGGAAT
ACTGCAGACCGTTAAGGTCGTGGATGAACTCGTCAAAGTAATGGGAAGGCATAAGCCCGAGAATATCGTT
ATCGAGATGGCCCGAGAGAACCAAACTACCCAGAAGGGACAGAAGAACAGTAGGGAAAGGATGAAGAGGA
TTGAAGAGGGTATAAAAGAACTGGGGTCCCAAATCCTTAAGGAACACCCAGTTGAAAACACCCAGCTTCA
GAATGAGAAGCTCTACCTGTACTACCTGCAGAACGGCAGGGACATGTACGTGGATCAGGAACTGGACATC
AATCGGCTCTCCGACTACGACGTGGATCATATCGTGCCCCAGTCTTTTCTCAAAGATGATTCTATTGATA
ATAAAGTGTTGACAAGATCCGATAAAAATAGAGGGAAGAGTGATAACGTCCCCTCAGAAGAAGTTGTCAA
GAAAATGAAAAATTATTGGCGGCAGCTGCTGAACGCCAAACTGATCACACAACGGAAGTTCGATAATCTG
ACTAAGGCTGAACGAGGTGGCCTGTCTGAGTTGGATAAAGCCGGCTTCATCAAAAGGCAGCTTGTTGAGA
CACGCCAGATCACCAAGCACGTGGCCCAAATTCTCGATTCACGCATGAACACCAAGTACGATGAAAATGA
CAAACTGATTCGAGAGGTGAAAGTTATTACTCTGAAGTCTAAGCTGGTCTCAGATTTCAGAAAGGACTTT
CAGTTTTATAAGGTGAGAGAGATCAACAATTACCACCATGCGCATGATGCCTACCTGAATGCAGTGGTAG
GCACTGCACTTATCAAAAAATATCCCAAGCTTGAATCTGAATTTGTTTACGGAGACTATAAAGTGTACGA
TGTTAGGAAAATGATCGCAAAGTCTGAGCAGGAAATAGGCAAGGCCACCGCTAAGTACTTCTTTTACAGC
AATATTATGAATTTTTTCAAGACCGAGATTACACTGGCCAATGGAGAGATTCGGAAGCGACCACTTATCG
AAACAAACGGAGAAACAGGAGAAATCGTGTGGGACAAGGGTAGGGATTTCGCGACAGTCCGGAAGGTCCT
GTCCATGCCGCAGGTGAACATCGTTAAAAAGACCGAAGTACAGACCGGAGGCTTCTCCAAGGAAAGTATC
CTCCCGAAAAGGAACAGCGACAAGCTGATCGCACGCAAAAAAGATTGGGACCCCAAGAAATACGGCGGAT
TCGATTCTCCTACAGTCGCTTACAGTGTACTGGTTGTGGCCAAAGTGGAGAAAGGGAAGTCTAAAAAACT
CAAAAGCGTCAAGGAACTGCTGGGCATCACAATCATGGAGCGATCAAGCTTCGAAAAAAACCCCATCGAC
TTTCTCGAGGCGAAAGGATATAAAGAGGTCAAAAAAGACCTCATCATTAAGCTTCCCAAGTACTCTCTCT
TTGAGCTTGAAAACGGCCGGAAACGAATGCTCGCTAGTGCGGGCGAGCTGCAGAAAGGTAACGAGCTGGC
ACTGCCCTCTAAATACGTTAATTTCTTGTATCTGGCCAGCCACTATGAAAAGCTCAAAGGGTCTCCCGAA
GATAATGAGCAGAAGCAGCTGTTCGTGGAACAACACAAACACTACCTTGATGAGATCATCGAGCAAATAA
GCGAATTCTCCAAAAGAGTGATCCTCGCCGACGCTAACCTCGATAAGGTGCTTTCTGCTTACAATAAGCA
CAGGGATAAGCCCATCAGGGAGCAGGCAGAAAACATTATCCACTTGTTTACTCTGACCAACTTGGGCGCG
CCTGCAGCCTTCAAGTACTTCGACACCACCATAGACAGAAAGCGGTACACCTCTACAAAGGAGGTCCTGG
ACGCCACACTGATTCATCAGTCAATTACGGGGCTCTATGAAACAAGAATCGACCTCTCTCAGCTCGGTGG
AGACAGCAGGGCTGACCCCAAGAAGAAGAGGAAGGTGTGATCTCTTCTCGAGTCATGTAATTAGTTATGT
CACGCTTACATTCACGCCCTCCCCCCACATCCGCTCTAACCGAAAAGGAAGGAGTTAGACAACCTGAAGT
CTAGGTCCCTATTTATTTTTTTATAGTTATGTTAGTATTAAGAACGTTATTTATATTTCAAATTTTTCTT
TTTTTTCTGTACAGACGCGTGTACGCATGTAACATTATACTGAAAACCTTGCTTGAGAAGGTTTTGGGAC
GCTCGAAGGCTTTAATTTGCGGCCGGTACCCAATTCGCCCTATAGTGAGTCGTATTACGCGCGCTCACTG
GCCGTCGTTTTACAACGTCGTGACTGGGAAAACCCTGGCGTTACCCAACTTAATCGCCTTGCAGCACATC
CCCCTTTCGCCAGCTGGCGTAATAGCGAAGAGGCCCGCACCGATCGCCCTTCCCAACAGTTGCGCAGCCT
GAATGGCGAATGGCGCG
[124 nt withheld, positions 8138-8261]
C
[91 nt withheld, positions 8263-8353]
A
[49 nt withheld, positions 8355-8403]
CCTTTGACGTTGGAGTCCACGTTCTTT
[37 nt withheld, positions 8431-8467]
ACCCTATCTCGGTCTATTCTTTTGATTTATAAGGGATTTTGCCGATTTCGGCCTATTGGTTAAAAAATGA
GCTGATTTAACAAAAATTTAACGCGAATTTTAACAAAATATTAACGTTTACAATTTCCTGATGCGGTATT
TTCTCCTTACGCATCTGTGCGGTATTTCACACCGCATATCGACGGTCGAGGAGAACTTCTAGTATATCCA
CATACCTAATATTATTGCCTTATTAAAAATGGAATCCCAACAATTACATCAAAATCCACATTCTCTTCAA
AATCAATTGTCCTGTACTTCCTTGTTCATGTGTGTTCAAAAACGTTATATTTATAGGATAATTATACTCT
ATTTCTCAACAAGTAATTGGTTGTTTGGCCGAGCGGTCTAAGGCGCCTGATTCAAGAAATATCTTGACCG
CAGTTAACTGTGGGAATACTCAGGTATCGTAAGATGCAAGAGTTCGAATCTCTTAGCAACCATTATTTTT
TTCCTCAACATAACGAGAACACACAGGGGCGCTATCGCACAGAATCAAATTCGATGACTGGAAATTTTTT
GTTAATTTCAGAGGTCGCCTGACGCATATACCTTTTTCAACTGAAAAATTGGGAGAAAAAGGAAAGGTGA
GAGGCCGGAACCGGCTTTTCATATAGAATAGAGAAGCGTTCATGACTAAATGCTTGCATCACAATACTTG
AAGTTGACAATATTATTTAAGGACCTATTGTTTTTTCCAATAGGTGGTTAGCAATCGTCTTACTTTCTAA
CTTTTCTTACCTTTTACATTTCAGCAATATATATATATATTTCAAGGATATACCATTCTAATGTCTGCCC
CTATGTCTGCCCCTAAGAAGATCGTCGTTTTGCCAGGTGACCACGTTGGTCAAGAAATCACAGCCGAAGC
CATTAAGGTTCTTAAAGCTATTTCTGATGTTCGTTCCAATGTCAAGTTCGATTTCGAAAATCATTTAATT
GGTGGTGCTGCTATCGATGCTACAGGTGTCCCACTTCCAGATGAGGCGCTGGAAGCCTCCAAGAAGGTTG
ATGCCGTTTTGTTAGGTGCTGTGGGTGGTCCTAAATGGGGTACCGGTAGTGTTAGACCTGAACAAGGTTT
ACTAAAAATCCGTAAAGAACTTCAATTGTACGCCAACTTAAGACCATGTAACTTTGCATCCGACTCTCTT
TTAGACTTATCTCCAATCAAGCCACAATTTGCTAAAGGTACTGACTTCGTTGTTGTCAGAGAATTAGTGG
GAGGTATTTACTTTGGTAAGAGAAAGGAAGACGATGGTGATGGTGTCGCTTGGGATAGTGAACAATACAC
CGTTCCAGAAGTGCAAAGAATCACAAGAATGGCCGCTTTCATGGCCCTACAACATGAGCCACCATTGCCT
ATTTGGTCCTTGGATAAAGCTAATGTTTTGGCCTCTTCAAGATTATGGAGAAAAACTGTGGAGGAAACCA
TCAAGAACGAATTCCCTACATTGAAGGTTCAACATCAATTGATTGATTCTGCCGCCATGATCCTAGTTAA
GAACCCAACCCACCTAAATGGTATTATAATCACCAGCAACATGTTTGGTGATATCATCTCCGATGAAGCC
TCCGTTATCCCAGGTTCCTTGGGTTTGTTGCCATCTGCGTCCTTGGCCTCTTTGCCAGACAAGAACACCG
CATTTGGTTTGTACGAACCATGCCACGGTTCTGCTCCAGATTTGCCAAAGAATAAGGTCAACCCTATCGC
CACTATCTTGTCTGCTGCAATGATGTTGAAATTGTCATTGAACTTGCCTGAAGAAGGTAAGGCCATTGAA
GATGCAGTTAAAAAGGTTTTGGATGCAGGTATCAGAACTGGTGATTTAGGTGGTTCCAACAGTACCACCG
AAGTCGGTGATGCTGTCGCCGAAGAAGTTAAGAAAATCCTTGCTTAAAAAGATTCTCTTTTTTTATGATA
TTTGTACATAAACTTTATAAATGAAATTCATAATAGAAACGACACGAAATTACAAAATGGAATATGTTCA
TAGGGTAGACGAAACTATATACGCAATCTACATACATTTATCAAGAAGGAGAAAAAGGAGGATGTAAAGG
AATACAGGTAAGCAAATTGATACTAATGGCTCAACGTGATAAGGAAAAAGAATTGCACTTTAACATTAAT
ATTGACAAGGAGGAGGGCACCACACAAAAAGTTAGGTGTAACAGAAAATCATGAAACTATGATTCCTAAT
TTATATATTGGAGGATTTTCTCTAAAAAAAAAAAAATACAACAAATAAAAAACACTCAATGACCTGACCA
TTTGATGGAGTTTAAGTCAATACCTTCTTGAACCATTTCCCATAATGGTGAAAGTTCCCTCAAGAATTTT
ACTCTGTCAGAAACGGCCTTAACGACGTAGTCGATATGGTGCACTCTCAGTACAATCTGCTCTGATGCCG
CATAGTTAAGCCAGCCCCGACACCCGCCAACACCCGCTGACGCGCCCTGACGGGCTTGTCTGCTCCCGGC
ATCCGCTTACAGACAAGCTGTGACCGTCTCCGGGAGCTGCATGTGTCAGAGGTTTTCACCGTCATCACCG
AAACGCGCGA
