>Addgene plasmid #79618 | pRS415_pGal-nCas9(D10A) | addgene partial sequence | sequence record 152902 | hdCas9-R2 5'-CCGGCTTTATCCAACTCAGAC-3'
CAGATTATCGAACTTCCGTTGTGTGATCAGTTTGGCGTTCAGCAGCTGCCGCCAATAATTTTTCATTTTC
TTGACAACTTCTTCTGAGGGGACGTTATCACTCTTCCCTCTATTTTTATCGGATCTTGTCAACACTTTAT
TATCAATAGAATCATCTTTGAGAAAAGACTGGGGCACGATATGATCCACGTCGTAGTCGGAGAGCCGATT
GATGTCCAGTTCCTGATCCACGTACATGTCCCTGCCGTTCTGCAGGTAGTACAGGTAGAGCTTCTCATTC
TGAAGCTGGGTGTTTTCAACTGGGTGTTCCTTAAGGATTTGGGACCCCAGTTCTTTTATACCCTCTTCAA
TCCTCTTCATCCTTTCCCTACTGTTCTTCTGTCCCTTCTGGGTAGTTTGGTTCTCTCGGGCCATCTCGAT
AACGATATTCTCGGGCTTATGCCTTCCCATTACTTTGACGAGTTCATCCACGACCTTAACGGTCTGCAGT
ATTCCCTTTTTGATAGCTGGGCTACCTGCAAGATTAGCGATGTGCTCGTGAAGACTGTCCCCCTGGCCAG
AAACTTGTGCTTTCTGGATGTCCTCCTTAAAGGTGAGAGAGTCATCATGGATCAACTGCATGAAGTTCCG
GTTGGCAAATCCATCGGACTTAAGAAAATCCAGGATTGTCTTTCCACTCTGCTTGTCTCGGATCCCATTG
ATCAGTTTTCTTGACAGCCGCCCCCATCCTGTATATCGGCGCCTCTTGAGCTGTTTCATGACTTTGTCGT
CGA
