>Addgene plasmid #79618 | pRS415_pGal-nCas9(D10A) | addgene partial sequence | sequence record 152903 | M13-Rev 5'-CAGGAAACAGCTATGACC-3'
AGGGAACAAAAGCTGGTACCGGGCCCGAATTCTCTCCTTCTCTTAGGTGGCAGAGCAGGTGGAGGGTCGA
CCATACTAGTTTCAAAAATTCTTACTTTTTTTTTGGATGGACGCAAAGAAGTTTAATAATCATATTACAT
GGCATTACCACCATATACATATCCATATACATATCCATATACATATCCATATCTAATCTTACTTATATGT
TGTGGAAATGTAAAGAGCCCCATTATCTTAGCCTAAAAAAACCTTCTCTTTGGAACTTTCAGTAATACGC
TTAACTGCTCATTGCTATATTGAAGTACGGATTAGAAGCCGCCGAGCGGGTGACAGCCCTCCGAAGGAAG
ACTCTCCTCCGTGCGTCCTCGTCTTCACCGGTCGCGTTCCTGAAACGCAGATGTGCCTCGCGCCGCACTG
CTCCGAACAATAAAGATTCTACAATACTAGCTTTTATGGTTATGAAGAGGAAAAATTGGCAGTAACCTGG
CCCCACAAACCTTCAAATGAACGAATCAAATTAACAACCATAGGATGATAATGCGATTAGTTTTTTAGCC
TTATTTCTGGGGTAATTAATCAGCGAAGCGATGATTTTTGATCTATTAACAGATATATAAATGCAAAAAC
TGCATAACCACTTTAACTAATACTTTCAACATTTTCGGTTTGTATTACTTCTTATTCAAATGTAATAAAA
GTATCAACAAAAAATTGTTAATATACCTCTATACTTTAACGTCAAGGAGAAAAAACCCATGGACAAGAAG
TACTCCATTGGGCTCGCTATCGGCACAAACAGCGTCGGTTGGGCCGTCATTACGGACGAGTACAAG
