>Addgene plasmid #79618 | pRS415_pGal-nCas9(D10A) | addgene partial sequence | sequence record 152904 | Leu2-F 5'-atgctgtcgccgaagaag-3'
ATTCTCTTTTTTTATGATATTTGTACATAAACTTTATAAATGAAATTCATAATAGAAACGACACGAAATT
ACAAAATGGAATATGTTCATAGGGTAGACGAAACTATATACGCAATCTACATACATTTATCAAGAAGGAG
AAAAAGGAGGATGTAAAGGAATACAGGTAAGCAAATTGATACTAATGGCTCAACGTGATAAGGAAAAAGA
ATTGCACTTTAACATTAATATTGACAAGGAGGAGGGCACCACACAAAAAGTTAGGTGTAACAGAAAATCA
TGAAACTATGATTCCTAATTTATATATTGGAGGATTTTCTCTAAAAAAAAAAAAATACAACAAATAAAAA
ACACTCAATGACCTGACCATTTGATGGAGTTTAAGTCAATACCTTCTTGAACCATTTCCCATAATGGTGA
AAGTTCCCTCAAGAATTTTACTCTGTCAGAAACGGCCTTAACGACGTAGTCGATATGGTGCACTCTCAGT
ACAATCTGCTCTGATGCCGCATAGTTAAGCCAGCCCCGACACCCGCCAACACCCGCTGACGCGCCCTGAC
GGGCTTGTCTGCTCCCGGCATCCGCTTACAGACAAGCTGTGACCGTCTCCGGGAGCTGCATGTGTCAGAG
GTTTTCACCGTCATCACCGAAACGCGCGAGACGAAAGGGCCTCGTGATACGCCTATTTTTATAGGTTAAT
GTCATGATAATAATGGTTTCTTAGGACGGATCGCTTGCCTGTAACTTACACGCGCCTCGTATCTTTTAAT
GATGGAATAATTTGGGAATTTACTCTGTGTTTATTTATTTTTATGTTTTGTATTTGGATT
